Addgene plasmid #223939: HCT139_rAAV-eHGT_1506m-minBglobin-SYFP2-WPRE3-BGHpA
Purpose: Direct-expressing SYFP2 AAV virus
Depositing lab: Tanya Daigle & Allen Institute for Brain Science. Depositing organization: Allen Institute. Publication: Enhancer AAVs for targeting spinal motor neurons and descending motor pathways in rodents and macaque. Kussick E, Johansen N, Taskin N, Chowdhury A, Quinlan MA, Fraser A, Clark AG, Wynalda B, Martinez R, Groce EL, Reding M, Liang E, Shulga L, Huang C, Casper T, Clark M, Ho W, Gao Y, van Velthoven CTJ, Sobieski C, Ferrer R, Berg MR, Curtis BC, English C, Day JC, Fortuna MG, Donadio N, Newman D, Yao S, Chakka AB, Goldy J, Torkelson A, Guzman JB, Chakrabarty R, Nguy B, Guilford N, Pham TH, Wright V, Ronellenfitch K, Naidoo R, Kenney J, Williford A, Ramakrishnan C, Drinnenberg A, Gudsnuk K, Thyagarajan B, Smith KA, Dee N, Deisseroth K, Zeng H, Yao Z, Tasic B, Levi BP, Hodge R, Bakken TE, Lein ES, Ting JT, Daigle TL. Cell Rep. 2025 Jun 24;44(6):115730. doi: 10.1016/j.celrep.2025.115730. Epub 2025 May 21. PubMed 40403722.
Backbone
  Vector backbone: rAAV-minBglobin-SYFP2-WPRE3-BGHpA
  Backbone manufacturer: Allen Institute for Brain Science
  Backbone size w/o insert (bp): 4220
  Vector type: AAV
Growth in bacteria
  Bacterial resistance: Ampicillin, 100 μg/mL
  Growth temperature: 37°C
  Growth strain: NEB Stable
  Copy number: High Copy
Gene/Insert
  Gene/Insert name: SYFP2
  Species: Synthetic
  Insert size (bp): 720
  Mutation: N/A
  Promoter: minBglobin
  Cloning method: Gibson Cloning
  Sequencing primers: 5′ TTCCTGCGGCCGCACGCGT; 3′ GACTTTTATGCCCAGCCCGAGCTC
Terms and licenses: Academic/Nonprofit Terms; Industry Terms: Not Available to Industry
How to cite: HCT139_rAAV-eHGT_1506m-minBglobin-SYFP2-WPRE3-BGHpA was a gift from Tanya Daigle & Allen Institute for Brain Science (Addgene plasmid # 223939 ; http://n2t.net/addgene:223939 ; RRID:Addgene_223939)
