[The description below was written by a language model from this plasmid's Addgene catalogue record and pLannotate feature annotations shown in this document.]
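Description:
HCT139_rAAV-eHGT_1506m-minBglobin-SYFP2-WPRE3-BGHpA is a recombinant AAV transfer plasmid built on the Allen Institute rAAV-minBglobin-SYFP2-WPRE3-BGHpA backbone and intended for packaging an enhancer-driven fluorescent reporter virus. It is maintained in bacteria as a high-copy plasmid through a ColE1/pUC-type origin with ampicillin selection (bla with its own promoter). An f1 phage origin and small remnants of the pBR322 bom and rop regions are also annotated in the backbone. The recorded growth strain is a recombination-deficient one, a common choice for keeping AAV inverted terminal repeats intact.

The payload lies between AAV2 ITRs, which provide the cis signals for genome replication and encapsidation. The downstream ITR is annotated in full, while the upstream one is detected only as two short fragments in the sequenced record. According to the name, the cassette begins with the eHGT_1506m enhancer placed upstream of a minimal beta-globin promoter. Neither element is annotated in the feature table, but an unannotated stretch between the left ITR and the coding sequence is where they would be expected. A minimal promoter has little activity on its own, so expression of the downstream SYFP2, a rapidly maturing monomeric yellow fluorescent protein, depends on the enhancer's cell-type specificity. The transcript is stabilised and terminated by WPRE3, a shortened woodchuck posttranscriptional regulatory element that appears as two WPRE fragments, followed by the bovine growth hormone polyadenylation signal.

The stated purpose is direct SYFP2 expression from an AAV. The associated publication concerns enhancer AAVs for targeting spinal motor neurons and descending motor pathways in rodents and macaque, although the record does not state which population this particular enhancer labels.
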