Features (pLannotate 1.2.2; 14 found; start..end, strand, type, name):
     12..39      +  repeat_region  AAV2 ITR (fragment): inverted terminal repeat of adeno-associated virus serotype 2 inverted
     68..95      +  repeat_region  AAV2 ITR (fragment): inverted terminal repeat of adeno-associated virus serotype 2 inverted
    850..1566    +  CDS            SYFP2: SYFP2 is a basic (constitutively fluorescent) yellow fluorescent protein published in 2006, derived from Aequorea victoria. It is reported to be a very rapidly-maturing monomer with moderate acid sensitivity.
   1606..1763    +  misc_feature   WPRE (fragment): woodchuck hepatitis virus posttranscriptional regulatory element
   1769..1849    +  misc_feature   WPRE (fragment): woodchuck hepatitis virus posttranscriptional regulatory element
   1866..1977    +  polyA_signal   bGH poly(A) signal: bovine growth hormone polyadenylation signal
   2095..2235    +  repeat_region  AAV2 ITR: inverted terminal repeat of adeno-associated virus serotype 2 inverted
   2240..2291    -  misc_feature   bom (fragment): basis of mobility region from pBR322
   2310..2765    +  rep_origin     f1 ori (sequence partly withheld): f1 bacteriophage origin of replication; arrow indicates direction of (+) strand synthesis
   2766..2815    -  misc_feature   bom (fragment): basis of mobility region from pBR322
   2917..2952    -  CDS            rop (fragment): Rop protein, which maintains plasmids at low copy number; rop
   3047..3151    +  promoter       AmpR promoter: bla
   3152..4012    +  CDS            AmpR: β-lactamase; bla; confers resistance to ampicillin, carbenicillin, and related antibiotics
   4183..4771    +  rep_origin     ori: high-copy-number ColE1/pMB1/pBR322/pUC origin of replication
>Addgene plasmid #223939 | HCT139_rAAV-eHGT_1506m-minBglobin-SYFP2-WPRE3-BGHpA | addgene full sequence | sequence record 445731 | Addgene NGS Result
CCTGCAGGCAGCTGCGCGCTCGCTCGCTCACTGAGGCCGCCCGGGCGTCGGGCGACCTTTGGTCGCCCGG
CCTCAGTGAGCGAGCGAGCGCGCAGAGAGGGAGTGGCCAACTCCATCACTAGGGGTTCCTGCGGCCGCAC
GCGTTAGAAAAATAAATACGCATGCTGAGCAGGCTCCTGTGCCACCTCCCATAACATAAAACTTGATAAT
TGCCACCCACATAGAATGATTTTAATGATCACTCAATGGGATTTCAAAGGACTTTCAGGGAGCACTATGT
TAATATCTTAGCCAGCACTCTCTGTAGTCTTCTCAGAATGTGGTTCCACTTTGAGCTTCTGCTTCTAAGA
TGAAAAAAACTTAAAGTCAGATTCCTTGGGCCTGTTTAGACTTGATTCTGCTGTTTCTGAGAGGCTAAAA
AGTTCCCCTAAGAGGAAACCAGAGGCGCCTTGTGGTTGCCAGCCAGCAGAGAGATTTATGCAGAATGCAT
TTAGACTATTTAGGGTGCCAGGGGAAAATCTGCCAGGATTACACAGGGTGCGGTGGACTAAAGATCTGAC
TGTAGCTTTCACTGCCATGCTCAGAAATAATAAGTACACTGGAAATTTACCAGGATGTTACTCAATGCCT
CAGCATTTGCCCAATGTTTCTTAACTTGGTTTATTTCTCTTCGATGACAAGCAGAAGGCAATAGAAGGTT
TGAGTTATCAGTTCTAAGTCCTCAAACCAGAGTAGTATCACAATTCTTTTGAGCTCGGGCTGGGCATAAA
AGTCAGGGCAGAGCCATCTATTGCTTACATTTGCTTCTGGGATCCAGATCTTTCGAAGCTAGCGCTACCG
GTCGCCACCATGGTGAGCAAGGGCGAGGAGCTGTTCACCGGGGTGGTGCCCATCCTGGTCGAGCTGGACG
GCGACGTAAACGGCCACAAGTTCAGCGTGTCCGGCGAGGGCGAGGGCGATGCCACCTACGGCAAGCTGAC
CCTGAAGCTGATCTGCACCACCGGCAAGCTGCCCGTGCCCTGGCCCACCCTCGTGACCACCCTGGGCTAC
GGCGTGCAGTGCTTCGCCCGCTACCCCGACCACATGAAGCAGCACGACTTCTTCAAGTCCGCCATGCCCG
AAGGCTACGTCCAGGAGCGCACCATCTTCTTCAAGGACGACGGCAACTACAAGACCCGCGCCGAGGTGAA
GTTCGAGGGCGACACCCTGGTGAACCGCATCGAGCTGAAGGGCATCGACTTCAAGGAGGACGGCAACATC
CTGGGGCACAAGCTGGAGTACAACTACAACAGCCACAACGTCTATATCACCGCCGACAAGCAGAAGAACG
GCATCAAGGCCAACTTCAAGATCCGCCACAACATCGAGGACGGCGGCGTGCAGCTCGCCGACCACTACCA
GCAGAACACCCCCATCGGCGACGGCCCCGTGCTGCTGCCCGACAACCACTACCTGAGCTACCAGTCCAAG
CTGAGCAAAGACCCCAACGAGAAGCGCGATCACATGGTCCTGCTGGAGTTCGTGACCGCCGCCGGGATCA
CTCTCGGCATGGACGAGCTGTACAAGTAAGTCGACGGCGCGCCGCGGCCGCGAATTCGATATCATAATCA
ACCTCTGGATTACAAAATTTGTGAAAGATTGACTGGTATTCTTAACTATGTTGCTCCTTTTACGCTATGT
GGATACGCTGCTTTAATGCCTTTGTATCATGCTATTGCTTCCCGTATGGCTTTCATTTTCTCCTCCTTGT
ATAAATCCTGGTTAGTTCTTGCCACGGCGGAACTCATCGCCGCCTGCCTTGCCCGCTGCTGGACAGGGGC
TCGGCTGTTGGGCACTGACAATTCCGTGGCTCGAGAGATCTTCGACTGTGCCTTCTAGTTGCCAGCCATC
TGTTGTTTGCCCCTCCCCCGTGCCTTCCTTGACCCTGGAAGGTGCCACTCCCACTGTCCTTTCCTAATAA
AATGAGGAAATTGCATCGCATTGTCTGAGTAGGTGTCATTCTATTCTGGGGGGTGGGGTGGGGCAGGACA
GCAAGGGGGAGGATTGGGAAGACAATAGCAGGCATGAGATCTCACGTGCGGACCGAGCGGCCGCAGGAAC
CCCTAGTGATGGAGTTGGCCACTCCCTCTCTGCGCGCTCGCTCGCTCACTGAGGCCGGGCGACCAAAGGT
CGCCCGACGCCCGGGCTTTGCCCGGGCGGCCTCAGTGAGCGAGCGAGCGCGCAGCTGCCTGCAGGGGCGC
CTGATGCGGTATTTTCTCCTTACGCATCTGTGCGGTATTTCACACCGCATA
[95 nt withheld, positions 2292-2386]
T
[46 nt withheld, positions 2388-2433]
C
[141 nt withheld, positions 2435-2575]
CCTTTGACGTTGGAGTCCACGTTCTTT
[37 nt withheld, positions 2603-2639]
ACTCTATCTCGGGCTATTCTTTTGATTTATAAGGGATTTTGCCGATTTCGGTCTATTGGTTAAAAAATGA
GCTGATTTAACAAAAATTTAACGCGAATTTTAACAAAATATTAACGTTTACAATTTTATGGTGCACTCTC
AGTACAATCTGCTCTGATGCCGCATAGTTAAGCCAGCCCCGACACCCGCCAACACCCGCTGACGCGCCCT
GACGGGCTTGTCTGCTCCCGGCATCCGCTTACAGACAAGCTGTGACCGTCTCCGGGAGCTGCATGTGTCA
GAGGTTTTCACCGTCATCACCGAAACGCGCGAGACGAAAGGGCCTCGTGATACGCCTATTTTTATAGGTT
AATGTCATGATAATAATGGTTTCTTAGACGTCAGGTGGCACTTTTCGGGGAAATGTGCGCGGAACCCCTA
TTTGTTTATTTTTCTAAATACATTCAAATATGTATCCGCTCATGAGACAATAACCCTGATAAATGCTTCA
ATAATATTGAAAAAGGAAGAGTATGAGTATTCAACATTTCCGTGTCGCCCTTATTCCCTTTTTTGCGGCA
TTTTGCCTTCCTGTTTTTGCTCACCCAGAAACGCTGGTGAAAGTAAAAGATGCTGAAGATCAGTTGGGTG
CACGAGTGGGTTACATCGAACTGGATCTCAACAGCGGTAAGATCCTTGAGAGTTTTCGCCCCGAAGAACG
TTTTCCAATGATGAGCACTTTTAAAGTTCTGCTATGTGGCGCGGTATTATCCCGTATTGACGCCGGGCAA
GAGCAACTCGGTCGCCGCATACACTATTCTCAGAATGACTTGGTTGAGTACTCACCAGTCACAGAAAAGC
ATCTTACGGATGGCATGACAGTAAGAGAATTATGCAGTGCTGCCATAACCATGAGTGATAACACTGCGGC
CAACTTACTTCTGACAACGATCGGAGGACCGAAGGAGCTAACCGCTTTTTTGCACAACATGGGGGATCAT
GTAACTCGCCTTGATCGTTGGGAACCGGAGCTGAATGAAGCCATACCAAACGACGAGCGTGACACCACGA
TGCCTGTAGCAATGGCAACAACGTTGCGCAAACTATTAACTGGCGAACTACTTACTCTAGCTTCCCGGCA
ACAATTAATAGACTGGATGGAGGCGGATAAAGTTGCAGGACCACTTCTGCGCTCGGCCCTTCCGGCTGGC
TGGTTTATTGCTGATAAATCTGGAGCCGGTGAGCGTGGGTCTCGCGGTATCATTGCAGCACTGGGGCCAG
ATGGTAAGCCCTCCCGTATCGTAGTTATCTACACGACGGGGAGTCAGGCAACTATGGATGAACGAAATAG
ACAGATCGCTGAGATAGGTGCCTCACTGATTAAGCATTGGTAACTGTCAGACCAAGTTTACTCATATATA
CTTTAGATTGATTTAAAACTTCATTTTTAATTTAAAAGGATCTAGGTGAAGATCCTTTTTGATAATCTCA
TGACCAAAATCCCTTAACGTGAGTTTTCGTTCCACTGAGCGTCAGACCCCGTAGAAAAGATCAAAGGATC
TTCTTGAGATCCTTTTTTTCTGCGCGTAATCTGCTGCTTGCAAACAAAAAAACCACCGCTACCAGCGGTG
GTTTGTTTGCCGGATCAAGAGCTACCAACTCTTTTTCCGAAGGTAACTGGCTTCAGCAGAGCGCAGATAC
CAAATACTGTTCTTCTAGTGTAGCCGTAGTTAGGCCACCACTTCAAGAACTCTGTAGCACCGCCTACATA
CCTCGCTCTGCTAATCCTGTTACCAGTGGCTGCTGCCAGTGGCGATAAGTCGTGTCTTACCGGGTTGGAC
TCAAGACGATAGTTACCGGATAAGGCGCAGCGGTCGGGCTGAACGGGGGGTTCGTGCACACAGCCCAGCT
TGGAGCGAACGACCTACACCGAACTGAGATACCTACAGCGTGAGCTATGAGAAAGCGCCACGCTTCCCGA
AGGGAGAAAGGCGGACAGGTATCCGGTAAGCGGCAGGGTCGGAACAGGAGAGCGCACGAGGGAGCTTCCA
GGGGGAAACGCCTGGTATCTTTATAGTCCTGTCGGGTTTCGCCACCTCTGACTTGAGCGTCGATTTTTGT
GATGCTCGTCAGGGGGGCGGAGCCTATGGAAAAACGCCAGCAACGCGGCCTTTTTACGGTTCCTGGCCTT
TTGCTGGCCTTTTGCTCACATGT
